>Addgene plasmid #31215 | pLenti6/V5-DEST-NDC80 | addgene partial sequence | sequence record 35967 | pBABE-3
TCAACTCATTACTAACCGGTACGCGTAGAATCGAGACCGAGGAGAGGGTTAGGGATAGGCTTACCTTCGA
ACCGCGGGCCCTCTAGACTCGAGCGGCCGCCACTGTGCTGGATATCAACCACTTTGTACAAGAAAGTTGG
GCATTCTTCAGAAGACTTAATTAGAGTAGCTTTCTTCTCATACTTATCTCTAATCTCTTTAATATTTTCC
GAGAGATCTTCTGACATGCATTCTTCATATTCTCTATCAACTTTAGCAATCTGCTCCTCAAGATGTTTCT
CTACAGACCCAACATGTGTAGCAACCATCTCTAACAGACGTTGCAAGTTATTTCCCACTTTTCGTCTTTC
TTCAGTCGTGGTTTGCACAACTAGTTGGTATTCCCGCTGAACAGCATCTAATTCATTCATAGCTTCACTG
AGCCCCTGGTTAACAGTACTTTCTAGCAGGTGCTTGTGTTTCTCCAAGGACTCAAGCTCACTGGCACATT
TTTCATCCTCTTCCTCTGCTTCCTTAATTTTTTGTTGGTAAAGATCATCCAGCTTTTGAACTTCTTCTTT
CAGAGTTCTCACACTTCTCTTGCTTTCTGTTATCATTGCATTCAATTGTTCTAAAGTATCCTCCAAACCC
ATTTTTTTATTTAGGGCTTTAT
