[The description below was written by a language model from this plasmid's Addgene catalogue record.]
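Description:
pLenti6/V5-DEST-NDC80 is a lentiviral mammalian expression plasmid built on the commercial pLenti6/V5-DEST Gateway destination backbone (about 7 kb without insert). It carries the human NDC80 open reading frame (also known as HEC1 or KNTC2; roughly 1.9 kb), which encodes a kinetochore component. The ORF was transferred by Gateway recombination from a human ORFeome collection entry clone, a reaction that consumes the attR sites of the destination vector. The insert is positioned so that it is fused to a V5 epitope tag supplied by the backbone at the C terminus, allowing the expressed protein to be detected with anti-V5 reagents. The record does not explicitly list the promoter, although the use of a CMV forward sequencing primer upstream of the insert is consistent with CMV-driven expression. No feature table is provided, so the viral elements such as LTRs and the packaging signal are implied by the lentiviral vector type rather than individually documented.

In bacteria the plasmid is maintained at high copy under ampicillin selection. It is propagated in a recombination-deficient strain, reflecting the tendency of repeated lentiviral sequences to rearrange. In mammalian cells, transduced or transfected populations can be selected with blasticidin. As a lentiviral transfer vector, it would be packaged into viral particles and used for stable delivery and integration of V5-tagged NDC80 into target cells. The associated publication concerns proinvasion and metastasis drivers acting as oncogenes in early-stage melanoma, which suggests that the construct was used for gain-of-function overexpression of NDC80 in that setting.
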