Addgene plasmid #31215: pLenti6/V5-DEST-NDC80
Depositing lab: Lynda Chin. Depositing organization: Dana-Farber Cancer Institute. Publication: Proinvasion metastasis drivers in early-stage melanoma are oncogenes. Scott KL, Nogueira C, Heffernan TP, van Doorn R, Dhakal S, Hanna JA, Min C, Jaskelioff M, Xiao Y, Wu CJ, Cameron LA, Perry SR, Zeid R, Feinberg T, Kim M, Vande Woude G, Granter SR, Bosenberg M, Chu GC, DePinho RA, Rimm DL, Chin L. Cancer Cell. 2011 Jul 12;20(1):92-103. 10.1016/j.ccr.2011.05.025 PubMed 21741599.
Backbone
  Vector backbone: pLenti6/V5-DEST
  Backbone manufacturer: Invitrogen
  Backbone size w/o insert (bp): 7000
  Vector type: Mammalian Expression, Lentiviral
  Selectable markers: Blasticidin
Growth in bacteria
  Bacterial resistance: Ampicillin, 100 μg/mL
  Growth temperature: 30°C
  Growth strain: Stbl3
  Growth instructions: Grow in STBL3 bacteria (Invitrogen) at lower temps (~30C) to prevent recombination and increase plasmid production.
  Copy number: High Copy
Gene/Insert
  Gene/Insert name: NDC80
  Species: H. sapiens (human)
  Insert size (bp): 1929
  GenBank ID: BC035617
  Entrez Gene: NDC80 (a.k.a. HEC, HEC1, HsHec1, KNTC2, TID3, hsNDC80)
  Tag / fusion protein: V5 (C terminal on backbone)
  Cloning method: Gateway Cloning; 5′ cloning site attR1 (destroyed during cloning); 3′ cloning site attR1 (destroyed during cloning)
  Sequencing primers: 5′ CMV Forward; 3′ V5 Reverse
Resource information
  A portion of this plasmid was derived from a plasmid made by: The entry clone used to create this plasmid was obatined from the human ORFeome (v5.1) collection made available by the Center for Cancer Systems Biology at the Dana-Farber Cancer Institute in Boston, MA.
Terms and licenses: Academic/Nonprofit Terms; Industry Terms: Not Available to Industry
How to cite: pLenti6/V5-DEST-NDC80 was a gift from Lynda Chin (Addgene plasmid # 31215 ; http://n2t.net/addgene:31215 ; RRID:Addgene_31215)
